Addgene plasmid #235810: pME_Cp_0_2_001_rrn16_prom_Cr
Purpose: rrn16 promoter long Chlamydomonas reinhardtii
Depositing lab: Tobias Erb. Depositing organization: Max Planck Institute for Terrestrial Microbiology. Publication: A modular high-throughput approach for advancing synthetic biology in the chloroplast of Chlamydomonas. Inckemann RM, Chotel T, Burgis M, Brinkmann CK, Andreas L, Baumann J, Sharma P, Klose M, Barrett J, Ries F, Paczia N, Glatter T, Mackinder LCM, Willmund F, Erb TJ. Nat Plants. 2025 Nov;11(11):2332-2349. doi: 10.1038/s41477-025-02126-2. Epub 2025 Nov 3. PubMed 41184475.
Backbone
  Vector backbone: pME_Cp_UAV_GFP
  Backbone size w/o insert (bp): 2101
  Vector type: Synthetic Biology
Growth in bacteria
  Bacterial resistance: Chloramphenicol, 25 μg/mL
  Growth temperature: 37°C
  Growth strain: DH5alpha
  Copy number: High Copy
Gene/Insert
  Gene/Insert name: rrn16 promoter
  Species: Chlamydomonas reinhardtii
  Insert size (bp): 225
  Mutation: none
  Cloning method: Restriction Enzyme; 5′ cloning site BsaI (destroyed during cloning); 3′ cloning site BsaI (destroyed during cloning)
  Sequencing primers: 5′ CGTATCACGAGGCAGAATTTC; 3′ CCTGCATAACGCGAAGTAATC
Terms and licenses: Academic/Nonprofit Terms; Industry Terms: Not Available to Industry
Depositor comments: Please visit https://doi.org/10.1101/2024.05.08.593163 for bioRxiv preprint.
How to cite: pME_Cp_0_2_001_rrn16_prom_Cr was a gift from Tobias Erb (Addgene plasmid # 235810 ; http://n2t.net/addgene:235810 ; RRID:Addgene_235810)
