[The description below was written by a language model from this plasmid's Addgene catalogue record and pLannotate feature annotations shown in this document.]
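Description:
pME_Cp_0_2_001_rrn16_prom_Cr is a small (about 2.3 kb) synthetic-biology part plasmid that stores a single regulatory element, the long version of the rrn16 promoter from Chlamydomonas reinhardtii. It belongs to a modular cloning toolkit built for engineering the Chlamydomonas chloroplast. The 225 bp promoter, carried without mutations, was placed into the pME_Cp_UAV_GFP acceptor backbone (about 2.1 kb) using BsaI, a type IIS enzyme typical of Golden Gate-style assembly, and both BsaI sites used for insertion were destroyed in the process. The backbone name suggests that the insert replaced a GFP dropout cassette, although the record does not say so explicitly, and no GFP feature remains in the annotated sequence.

The plasmid is propagated in E. coli through a high-copy ColE1/pUC-type origin and is selected with chloramphenicol. Resistance comes from a chloramphenicol acetyltransferase (cat) gene driven by its own promoter and followed by the lambda t0 terminator. The cloning region is framed by BioBrick prefix and suffix sequences and is insulated by bacterial terminators on either side, including a his operon terminator, which limit transcriptional read-through between the part and the backbone. The automated annotation does not label the rrn16 promoter itself. It lies between the prefix and suffix, and the short "PGK1 terminator fragment" called there is most likely a spurious match within the promoter sequence.

The rrn16 promoter drives the chloroplast 16S ribosomal RNA gene. As a basic promoter part, this plasmid carries no chloroplast marker or homology arms and is meant to be combined with other parts into higher-level chloroplast expression constructs.
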