Features (pLannotate 1.2.2; 9 found; start..end, strand, type, name):
    136..230     -  terminator     lambda t0 terminator: transcription terminator from phage lambda
    254..910     -  CDS            cat: CAT_ECOLX - Experimental evidence at protein level: Swiss-Prot protein existence level 1. This enzyme is an effector of chloramphenicol resistance in bacteria. From Escherichia coli. This protein is used as a marker in many commonly used cloning vectors, such as pACYC184.
    911..1008    -  promoter       cat promoter: promoter of the E. coli cat gene encoding chloramphenicol acetyltransferase
   1094..1137    -  terminator     bacterial terminator: putative bacterial transcription terminator
   1140..1161    +  misc_feature   BioBrick prefix: BioBrick prefix for parts that do not start with "ATG"
   1263..1280    +  terminator     PGK1 terminator (fragment): S. cerevisae PGK1; transcription terminator for 3-phosphoglycerate kinase gene
   1419..1438    +  misc_feature   BioBrick suffix: universal suffix for all parts
   1439..1496    +  terminator     his operon terminator: This putative transcriptin terminator from the E. coli his operon has a 2-bp deletion introduced during synthesis. Its efficiency has not been determined.
   1691..2279    -  rep_origin     ori: high-copy-number ColE1/pMB1/pBR322/pUC origin of replication
>Addgene plasmid #235810 | pME_Cp_0_2_001_rrn16_prom_Cr | addgene full sequence | sequence record 471435 | Addgene NGS Result
AAACTCACGTTAAGGGATTTTGGTCATGAGATTATCAAAAAGGATCTTCACCTAGATCCTTTTAAATTAA
AAATGAAGTTTTAAATCAATCTAAAGTATATATGAGTAAACTTGGTCTGACAGCTCGAGGCTTGGATTCT
CACCAATAAAAAACGCCCGGCGGCAACCGAGCGTTCTGAACAAATCCAGATGGAGTTCTGAGGTCATTAC
TGGATCTATCAACAGGAGTCCAAGCGAGCTCGATATCAAATTACGCCCCGCCCTGCCACTCGTCGCAGTA
CTGTTGTAATTCATTAAGCATTCTGCCGACATGGAAGCCATCACAAACGGCATGATGAACCTGAATCGCC
AGCGGCATCAGCACCTTGTCGCCTTGCGTATAATATTTGCCCATGGTGAAAACGGGGGCGAAGAAGTTGT
CCATATTGGCCACGTTTAAATCAAAACTGGTGAAACTCACCCAGGGATTGGCTGATACGAAAAACATATT
CTCAATAAACCCTTTAGGGAAATAGGCCAGGTTTTCACCGTAACACGCCACATCTTGCGAATATATGTGT
AGAAACTGCCGGAAATCGTCGTGGTATTCACTCCAGAGTGATGAAAACGTTTCAGTTTGCTCATGGAAAA
CGGTGTAACAAGGGTGAACACTATCCCATATCACCAGCTCACCGTCTTTCATTGCCATACGAAATTCCGG
ATGAGCATTCATCAGGCGGGCAAGAATGTGAATAAAGGCCGGATAAAACTTGTGCTTATTTTTCTTTACG
GTCTTTAAAAAGGCCGTAATATCCAGCTGAACGGTCTGGTTATAGGTACATTGAGCAACTGACTGAAATG
CCTCAAAATGTTCTTTACGATGCCATTGGGATATATCAACGGTGGTATATCCAGTGATTTTTTTCTCCAT
TTTAGCTTCCTTAGCTCCTGAAAATCTCGATAACTCAAAAAATACGCCCGGTAGTGATCTTATTTCATTA
TGGTGAAAGTTGGAACCTCTTACGTGCCCGATCAACTCGAGTGCCACCTGACGTCTAAGAAACCATTATT
ATCATGACATTAACCTATAAAAATAGGCGTATCACGAGGCAGAATTTCAGATAAAAAAAATCCTTAGCTT
TCGCTAAGGATGATTTCTGGAATTCGCGGCCGCTTCTAGAGCGATGAGTGGTCTCGGGAGCAGGCAACAA
ATTTATTTATTGTCCCGTAAGGGGAAGGGGAAAACAATTATTATTTTACTGCGGAGCAGCTTGTTATTAG
AAATTTTTATTAAAAAAAAAATAAAAATTTGACAAAAAAAAATAAAAAAGTTAAATTAAAAACACTGGGA
ATGTTCTAACAATCATAAAAAAATCAAAAGGGTTTAAAATCCCGACAAAATTTAAACTTTAAAGAGTTAC
TTGAGACCACTCATCGCGACTAGTAGCGGCCGCTGCAGTCCGGCAAAAAAGGGCAAGGTGTCACCACCCT
GCCCTTTTTCTTTAAAACCGAAAAGATTACTTCGCGTTATGCAGGCTTCCTCGCTCACTGACTCGCTGCG
CTCGGTCGTTCGGCTGCGGCGAGCGGTATCAGCTCACTCAAAGGCGGTAATACGGTTATCCACAGAATCA
GGGGATAACGCAGGAAAGAACATGTGAGCAAAAGGCCAGCAAAAGGCCAGGAACCGTAAAAAGGCCGCGT
TGCTGGCGTTTTTCCACAGGCTCCGCCCCCCTGACGAGCATCACAAAAATCGACGCTCAAGTCAGAGGTG
GCGAAACCCGACAGGACTATAAAGATACCAGGCGTTTCCCCCTGGAAGCTCCCTCGTGCGCTCTCCTGTT
CCGACCCTGCCGCTTACCGGATACCTGTCCGCCTTTCTCCCTTCGGGAAGCGTGGCGCTTTCTCATAGCT
CACGCTGTAGGTATCTCAGTTCGGTGTAGGTCGTTCGCTCCAAGCTGGGCTGTGTGCACGAACCCCCCGT
TCAGCCCGACCGCTGCGCCTTATCCGGTAACTATCGTCTTGAGTCCAACCCGGTAAGACACGACTTATCG
CCACTGGCAGCAGCCACTGGTAACAGGATTAGCAGAGCGAGGTATGTAGGCGGTGCTACAGAGTTCTTGA
AGTGGTGGCCTAACTACGGCTACACTAGAAGAACAGTATTTGGTATCTGCGCTCTGCTGAAGCCAGTTAC
CTTCGGAAAAAGAGTTGGTAGCTCTTGATCCGGCAAACAAACCACCGCTGGTAGCGGTGGTTTTTTTGTT
TGCAAGCAGCAGATTACGCGCAGAAAAAAAGGATCTCAAGAAGATCCTTTGATCTTTTCTACGGGGTCTG
ACGCTCAGTGGAACGA
